>Addgene plasmid #205104 | CAPN2A-c002 | addgene full sequence | sequence record 412141 | Addgene NGS Result
GGCTCTCAAGGGCATCGGTCGAGATCCCGGTGCCTAATGAGTGAGCTAACTTACATTAATTGCGTTGCGC
TCACTGCCCGCTTTCCAGTCGGGAAACCTGTCGTGCCAGCTGCATTAATGAATCGGCCAACGCGCGGGGA
GAGGCGGTTTGCGTATTGGGCGCCAGGGTGGTTTTTCTTTTCACCAGTGAGACGGGCAACAGCTGATTGC
CCTTCACCGCCTGGCCCTGAGAGAGTTGCAGCAAGCGGTCCACGCTGGTTTGCCCCAGCAGGCGAAAATC
CTGTTTGATGGTGGTTAACGGCGGGATATAACATGAGCTGTCTTCGGTATCGTCGTATCCCACTACCGAG
ATATCCGCACCAACGCGCAGCCCGGACTCGGTAATGGCGCGCATTGCGCCCAGCGCCATCTGATCGTTGG
CAACCAGCATCGCAGTGGGAACGATGCCCTCATTCAGCATTTGCATGGTTTGTTGAAAACCGGACATGGC
ACTCCAGTCGCCTTCCCGTTCCGCTATCGGCTGAATTTGATTGCGAGTGAGATATTTATGCCAGCCAGCC
AGACGCAGACGCGCCGAGACAGAACTTAATGGGCCCGCTAACAGCGCGATTTGCTGGTGACCCAATGCGA
CCAGATGCTCCACGCCCAGTCGCGTACCGTCTTCATGGGAGAAAATAATACTGTTGATGGGTGTCTGGTC
AGAGACATCAAGAAATAACGCCGGAACATTAGTGCAGGCAGCTTCCACAGCAATGGCATCCTGGTCATCC
AGCGGATAGTTAATGATCAGCCCACTGACGCGTTGCGCGAGAAGATTGTGCACCGCCGCTTTACAGGCTT
CGACGCCGCTTCGTTCTACCATCGACACCACCACGCTGGCACCCAGTTGATCGGCGCGAGATTTAATCGC
CGCGACAATTTGCGACGGCGCGTGCAGGGCCAGACTGGAGGTGGCAACGCCAATCAGCAACGACTGTTTG
CCCGCCAGTTGTTGTGCCACGCGGTTGGGAATGTAATTCAGCTCCGCCATCGCCGCTTCCACTTTTTCCC
GCGTTTTCGCAGAAACGTGGCTGGCCTGGTTCACCACGCGGGAAACGGTCTGATAAGAGACACCGGCATA
CTCTGCGACATCGTATAACGTTACTGGTTTCACATTCACCACCCTGAATTGACTCTCTTCCGGGCGCTAT
CATGCCATACCGCGAAAGGTTTTGCGCCATTCGATGGTGTCCGGGATCTCGACGCTCTCCCTTATGCGAC
TCCTGCATTAGGAAGCAGCCCAGTAGTAGGTTGAGGCCGTTGAGCACCGCCGCCGCAAGGAATGGTGCAT
GCAAGGAGATGGCGCCCAACAGTCCCCCGGCCACGGGGCCTGCCACCATACCCACGCCGAAACAAGCGCT
CATGAGCCCGAAGTGGCGAGCCCGATCTTCCCCATCGGTGATGTCGGCGATATAGGCGCCAGCAACCGCA
CCTGTGGCGCCGGTGATGCCGGCCACGATGCGTCCGGCGTAGAGGATCGAGATCTCGATCCCGCGAAATT
AATACGACTCACTATAGGGGAATTGTGAGCGGATAACAATTCCCCTCTAGAAATAATTTTGTTTAACTTT
AAGAAGGAGATATACCATGGGCAGCAGCCATCATCATCATCATCACAGCAGCGGCGAGAATCTTTATTTT
CAGGGCCATATGGCTGGAATAGCGGCAAAGCTAGCTAAAGATCGTGAGGCTGCGGAAGGTCTGGGTTCTC
ATGATCGTGCGATCAAATACCTGAACCAGGACTACGAAGCTTTGAGAAACGAGTGCCTGGAAGCTGGTAC
ATTGTTTCAGGATCCGTCCTTCCCGGCAATCCCGAGCGCGCTGGGCTTTAAGGAGCTGGGCCCATACAGC
AGCAAAACCAGAGGTATTGAATGGAAGCGCCCAACTGAAATTTGCGCTGATCCGCAATTTATTATTGGCG
GTGCCACCCGCACCGATATCTGCCAAGGTGCGCTTGGGGATTGTTGGCTGTTGGCAGCCATCGCAAGTTT
GACCCTGAACGAGGAGATCCTGGCTCGTGTGGTGCCGCTGAACCAGTCCTTCCAAGAAAATTACGCGGGG
ATATTTCACTTTCAGTTTTGGCAGTATGGCGAATGGGTTGAGGTCGTTGTGGACGACCGGCTGCCGACGA
AGGACGGTGAACTGTTATTCGTGCATTCCGCGGAGGGCTCTGAGTTCTGGTCAGCCCTTCTGGAAAAAGC
GTACGCGAAAATCAATGGCTGCTATGAGGCACTGAGCGGTGGTGCGACCACCGAGGGCTTCGAGGACTTC
ACGGGTGGCATAGCGGAGTGGTATGAACTCAAGAAGCCACCGCCTAATCTTTTTAAGATCATCCAAAAAG
CGTTACAAAAGGGCTCCCTGCTCGGGTGCAGCATTGACATCACTAGCGCGGCGGACAGCGAAGCGATTAC
CTTCCAAAAGTTGGTTAAAGGTCATGCATACAGCGTCACCGGTGCTGAGGAGGTGGAAAGCAATGGTTCT
CTGCAAAAGCTGATCCGAATTCGTAATCCGTGGGGTGAAGTGGAATGGACTGGTCGTTGGAACGATAACT
GCCCGAGCTGGAACACCATTGACCCGGAAGAACGCGAGCGTTTAACCCGTCGTCACGAAGACGGCGAGTT
CTGGATGTCGTTCAGCGACTTCCTGCGTCATTATAGCCGCCTAGAGATCTGCAACCTGACTCCGGATACC
CTCACGAGCGACACCTATAAAAAATGGAAGTTGACGAAGATGGATGGCAATTGGCGTCGTGGCTCTACGG
CCGGCGGCTGCCGTAACTACCCCAACACCTTTTGGATGAACCCGCAGTACCTGATTAAGTTAGAAGAAGA
AGACGAGGACGAAGAAGACGGCGAGTCCGGCTGCACCTTCCTGGTCGGTCTGATCCAAAAGCACCGTCGT
CGCCAGCGTAAAATGGGTGAAGACATGCACACCATCGGCTTCGGTATTTATGAGGTGCCGGAAGAGTTGA
GTGGTCAGACCAATATTCATCTCTCTAAGAACTTCTTTTTGACGAACCGCGCGAGAGAGCGCAGCGATAC
CTTCATCAATTTGCGTGAGGTCTTGAACCGCTTTAAGCTACCGCCGGGTGAGTATATTCTGGTTCCGTCG
ACCTTCGAACCGAATAAAGACGGTGATTTTTGTATCCGTGTATTTTCTGAAAAAAAGGCGGATTATCAGG
CAGTTGATGACGAGATCGAGGCTAATCTGGAGGAGTTCGATATCAGCGAGGACGATATTGACGACGGTTT
CCGCCGCCTGTTTGCACAGCTGGCGGGTGAGGATGCAGAGATTAGCGCGTTTGAGCTGCAAACTATCCTG
CGCCGTGTTCTGGCCAAACGTCAGGACATTAAATCCGATGGCTTCTCCATCGAAACCTGTAAAATCATGG
TTGACATGCTGGATAGCGATGGCAGCGGTAAGCTGGGCCTCAAAGAATTCTATATCCTGTGGACCAAGAT
TCAAAAGTACCAGAAAATCTACCGTGAAATTGATGTTGATCGCTCCGGTACGATGAACAGCTATGAAATG
CGCAAAGCGCTGGAAGAGGCCGGCTTCAAAATGCCGTGTCAGCTTCACCAGGTTATCGTGGCGCGTTTTG
CCGATGACCAGCTGATTATCGACTTCGACAACTTTGTTCGTTGCCTGGTGCGTTTGGAGACCCTGTTTAA
AATTTTCAAGCAGTTGGACCCGGAGAACACCGGCACCATCGAGCTGGACCTGATTAGCTGGCTGTGTTTT
TCGGTGCTGGGCTCTAAGGGTGGTTACGGTTTGAACGATATTTTCGAAGCTCAAAAAATTGAATGGCACG
AGTAATAATAATTTAAGGAGATATACATGAGTCACTATTCAAACATAGAAGCTAATGAGAGCGAAGAGGT
GCGCCAGTTTAGACGTTTATTCGCCCAATTGGCGGGCGATGATATGGAAGTCAGCGCAACCGAACTGATG
AACATCCTGAATAAAGTAGTTACCCGTCATCCGGATTTGAAAACCGACGGCTTCGGTATTGATACGTGCC
GTTCTATGGTTGCTGTGATGGACAGCGATACTACGGGTAAACTGGGTTTCGAGGAGTTCAAGTACCTGTG
GAATAACATCAAACGTTGGCAGGCGATTTATAAGCAGTTCGACACCGATCGTTCCGGCACCATCTGTTCC
TCGGAACTGCCGGGTGCGTTTGAAGCGGCGGGCTTCCACTTGAACGAGCACCTGTATAACATGATTATCC
GTCGCTACTCTGACGAAAGCGGTAATATGGATTTTGACAACTTTATCAGCTGCCTGGTTCGTCTGGACGC
TATGTTCCGCGCATTTAAGTCCCTCGACAAGGACGGCACCGGTCAGATTCAAGTGAACATCCAAGAGTGG
CTGCAGTTGACCATGTACAGCTAACTCGAGCACCACCACCACCACCACTGAGATCCGGCTGCTAACAAAG
CCCGAAAGGAAGCTGAGTTGGCTGCTGCCACCGCTGAGCAATAACTAGCATAACCCCTTGGGGCCTCTAA
ACGGGTCTTGAGGGGTTTTTTGCTGAAAGGAGGAACTATATCCGGATTGGCGAATGGG
[124 nt withheld, positions 4609-4732]
C
[91 nt withheld, positions 4734-4824]
A
[49 nt withheld, positions 4826-4874]
CCTTTGACGTTGGAGTCCACGTTCTTT
[37 nt withheld, positions 4902-4938]
ACCCTATCTCGGTCTATTCTTTTGATTTATAAGGGATTTTGCCGATTTCGGCCTATTGGTTAAAAAATGA
GCTGATTTAACAAAAATTTAACGCGAATTTTAACAAAATATTAACGCTTACAATTTAGGTGGCACTTTTC
GGGGAAATGTGCGCGGAACCCCTATTTGTTTATTTTTCTAAATACATTCAAATATGTATCCGCTCATGAA
TTAATTCTTAGAAAAACTCATCGAGCATCAAATGAAACTGCAATTTATTCATATCAGGATTATCAATACC
ATATTTTTGAAAAAGCCGTTTCTGTAATGAAGGAGAAAACTCACCGAGGCAGTTCCATAGGATGGCAAGA
TCCTGGTATCGGTCTGCGATTCCGACTCGTCCAACATCAATACAACCTATTAATTTCCCCTCGTCAAAAA
TAAGGTTATCAAGTGAGAAATCACCATGAGTGACGACTGAATCCGGTGAGAATGGCAAAAGTTTATGCAT
TTCTTTCCAGACTTGTTCAACAGGCCAGCCATTACGCTCGTCATCAAAATCACTCGCATCAACCAAACCG
TTATTCATTCGTGATTGCGCCTGAGCGAGACGAAATACGCGATCGCTGTTAAAAGGACAATTACAAACAG
GAATCGAATGCAACCGGCGCAGGAACACTGCCAGCGCATCAACAATATTTTCACCTGAATCAGGATATTC
TTCTAATACCTGGAATGCTGTTTTCCCGGGGATCGCAGTGGTGAGTAACCATGCATCATCAGGAGTACGG
ATAAAATGCTTGATGGTCGGAAGAGGCATAAATTCCGTCAGCCAGTTTAGTCTGACCATCTCATCTGTAA
CATCATTGGCAACGCTACCTTTGCCATGTTTCAGAAACAACTCTGGCGCATCGGGCTTCCCATACAATCG
ATAGATTGTCGCACCTGATTGCCCGACATTATCGCGAGCCCATTTATACCCATATAAATCAGCATCCATG
TTGGAATTTAATCGCGGCCTAGAGCAAGACGTTTCCCGTTGAATATGGCTCATAACACCCCTTGTATTAC
TGTTTATGTAAGCAGACAGTTTTATTGTTCATGACCAAAATCCCTTAACGTGAGTTTTCGTTCCACTGAG
CGTCAGACCCCGTAGAAAAGATCAAAGGATCTTCTTGAGATCCTTTTTTTCTGCGCGTAATCTGCTGCTT
GCAAACAAAAAAACCACCGCTACCAGCGGTGGTTTGTTTGCCGGATCAAGAGCTACCAACTCTTTTTCCG
AAGGTAACTGGCTTCAGCAGAGCGCAGATACCAAATACTGTCCTTCTAGTGTAGCCGTAGTTAGGCCACC
ACTTCAAGAACTCTGTAGCACCGCCTACATACCTCGCTCTGCTAATCCTGTTACCAGTGGCTGCTGCCAG
TGGCGATAAGTCGTGTCTTACCGGGTTGGACTCAAGACGATAGTTACCGGATAAGGCGCAGCGGTCGGGC
TGAACGGGGGGTTCGTGCACACAGCCCAGCTTGGAGCGAACGACCTACACCGAACTGAGATACCTACAGC
GTGAGCTATGAGAAAGCGCCACGCTTCCCGAAGGGAGAAAGGCGGACAGGTATCCGGTAAGCGGCAGGGT
CGGAACAGGAGAGCGCACGAGGGAGCTTCCAGGGGGAAACGCCTGGTATCTTTATAGTCCTGTCGGGTTT
CGCCACCTCTGACTTGAGCGTCGATTTTTGTGATGCTCGTCAGGGGGGCGGAGCCTATGGAAAAACGCCA
GCAACGCGGCCTTTTTACGGTTCCTGGCCTTTTGCTGGCCTTTTGCTCACATGTTCTTTCCTGCGTTATC
CCCTGATTCTGTGGATAACCGTATTACCGCCTTTGAGTGAGCTGATACCGCTCGCCGCAGCCGAACGACC
GAGCGCAGCGAGTCAGTGAGCGAGGAAGCGGAAGAGCGCCTGATGCGGTATTTTCTCCTTACGCATCTGT
GCGGTATTTCACACCGCAATGGTGCACTCTCAGTACAATCTGCTCTGATGCCGCATAGTTAAGCCAGTAT
ACACTCCGCTATCGCTACGTGACTGGGTCATGGCTGCGCCCCGACACCCGCCAACACCCGCTGACGCGCC
CTGACGGGCTTGTCTGCTCCCGGCATCCGCTTACAGACAAGCTGTGACCGTCTCCGGGAGCTGCATGTGT
CAGAGGTTTTCACCGTCATCACCGAAACGCGCGAGGCAGCTGCGGTAAAGCTCATCAGCGTGGTCGTGAA
GCGATTCACAGATGTCTGCCTGTTCATCCGCGTCCAGCTCGTTGAGTTTCTCCAGAAGCGTTAATGTCTG
GCTTCTGATAAAGCGGGCCATGTTAAGGGCGGTTTTTTCCTGTTTGGTCACTGATGCCTCCGTGTAAGGG
GGATTTCTGTTCATGGGGGTAATGATACCGATGAAACGAGAGAGGATGCTCACGATACGGGTTACTGATG
ATGAACATGCCCGGTTACTGGAACGTTGTGAGGGTAAACAACTGGCGGTATGGATGCGGCGGGACCAGAG
AAAAATCACTCAGGGTCAATGCCAGCGCTTCGTTAATACAGATGTAGGTGTTCCACAGGGTAGCCAGCAG
CATCCTGCGATGCAGATCCGGAACATAATGGTGCAGGGCGCTGACTTCCGCGTTTCCAGACTTTACGAAA
CACGGAAACCGAAGACCATTCATGTTGTTGCTCAGGTCGCAGACGTTTTGCAGCAGCAGTCGCTTCACGT
TCGCTCGCGTATCGGTGATTCATTCTGCTAACCAGTAAGGCAACCCCGCCAGCCTAGCCGGGTCCTCAAC
GACAGGAGCACGATCATGCGCACCCGTGGGGCCGCCATGCCGGCGATAATGGCCTGCTTCTCGCCGAAAC
GTTTGGTGGCGGGACCAGTGACGAAGGCTTGAGCGAGGGCGTGCAAGATTCCGAATACCGCAAGCGACAG
GCCGATCATCGTCGCGCTCCAGCGAAAGCGGTCCTCGCCGAAAATGACCCAGAGCGCTGCCGGCACCTGT
CCTACGAGTTGCATGATAAAGAAGACAGTCATAAGTGCGGCGACGATAGTCATGCCCCGCGCCCACCGGA
AGGAGCTGACTGGGTTGAA
Features (pLannotate 1.2.2; 22 found; start..end, strand, type, name):
     37..58      -  protein_bind   CAP binding site: CAP binding activates transcription in the presence of cAMP. E. coli catabolite activator protein
     71..1153    -  CDS            lacI: lac repressor; lacI; The lac repressor binds to the lac operator to inhibit transcription in E. coli. This inhibition can be relieved by adding lactose or isopropyl-β-D-thiogalactopyranoside (IPTG).
   1154..1231    -  promoter       lacI promoter: lacI
   1239..1518    -  CDS            TcR (fragment): tetracycline efflux protein; tet; confers resistance to tetracycline
   1540..1558    +  promoter       T7 promoter: promoter for bacteriophage T7 RNA polymerase
   1559..1583    +  protein_bind   lac operator: The lac repressor binds to the lac operator to inhibit transcription in E. coli. This inhibition can be relieved by adding lactose or isopropyl-β-D-thiogalactopyranoside (IPTG). lac repressor encoded by lacI
   1598..1620    +  RBS            RBS: efficient ribosome binding site from bacteriophage T7 gene 10 (Olins and Rangwala, 1989)
   1639..1655    +  CDS            capTEV™ (fragment): composite tag for in vivo biotinylation, TEV protease cleavage, and 6xHis tagging
   1665..1685    +  CDS            capTEV™ (fragment): composite tag for in vivo biotinylation, TEV protease cleavage, and 6xHis tagging
   1690..3789    +  CDS            CAPN2: CAN2_HUMAN - Also known as CANPL2. Experimental evidence at protein level: Swiss-Prot protein existence level 1. Calcium-regulated non-lysosomal thiol-protease which catalyzes limited proteolysis of substrates involved in cytoskeletal remodeling and signal transduction. Proteolytically cleaves MYOC at 'Arg-226' (PubMed:17650508). Proteolytically cleaves CPEB3 following neuronal stimulation which abolishes CPEB3 translational repressor activity, leading to translation of CPEB3 target mRNAs (By similarity). From Homo sapiens (Human).
   3880..4431    +  CDS            CAPNS1 (fragment): CPNS1_HUMAN - Also known as CAPN4, CAPNS. Experimental evidence at protein level: Swiss-Prot protein existence level 1. Regulatory subunit of the calcium-regulated non-lysosomal thiol-protease which catalyzes limited proteolysis of substrates involved in cytoskeletal remodeling and signal transduction. From Homo sapiens (Human).
   4441..4458    +  CDS            9xHis (fragment): 9xHis affinity tag
   4468..4517    +  CDS            SET1 (fragment): solubility-enhancement tag derived from T7 phage gene 10B
   4525..4572    +  terminator     T7 terminator: transcription terminator for bacteriophage T7 RNA polymerase
   4609..5037    +  rep_origin     f1 ori (sequence partly withheld): f1 bacteriophage origin of replication; arrow indicates direction of (+) strand synthesis
   5090..5147    +  promoter       AmpR promoter (fragment): bla
   5156..5971    -  CDS            KanR: aminoglycoside phosphotransferase; aph(3')-Ia; confers resistance to kanamycin in bacteria or G418 (Geneticin®) in eukaryotes
   6093..6681    +  rep_origin     ori: high-copy-number ColE1/pMB1/pBR322/pUC origin of replication
   6867..7006    -  misc_feature   bom: basis of mobility region from pBR322
   7108..7299    -  CDS            rop: Rop protein, which maintains plasmids at low copy number; rop
   7316..7696    +  CDS            YPB1_ECOLX: Protein predicted: Swiss-Prot protein existence level 4. From Escherichia coli.
   7768..22      -  CDS            TcR (fragment) (across the origin): tetracycline efflux protein; tet; confers resistance to tetracycline
