[The description below was written by a language model from this plasmid's Addgene catalogue record and pLannotate feature annotations shown in this document.]
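Description:
CAPN2A-c002 is a bacterial expression plasmid built on the pET-28a(+) backbone for producing recombinant human calpain-2 in E. coli. It is selected with kanamycin through the KanR aminoglycoside phosphotransferase gene and replicates from a ColE1/pMB1-type origin. The backbone also carries the bom and rop elements, and an f1 origin is present as well. The catalogue lists the plasmid as high copy, although rop normally acts to restrain copy number. Short fragments annotated as TcR and an AmpR promoter fragment appear to be backbone remnants rather than functional markers.

Expression is driven by a T7 promoter followed by a lac operator and the T7 gene 10 ribosome binding site, with a plasmid-borne lacI gene supplying the repressor. Transcription therefore depends on a host that provides T7 RNA polymerase and is induced with IPTG, and it ends at the T7 terminator. The insert, cloned between NdeI and XhoI, encodes wild-type full-length human CAPN2, the catalytic large subunit of the calcium-regulated thiol protease. It carries an N-terminal 6xHis tag with a TEV protease cleavage site and, according to the record, a C-terminal AviTag that allows site-specific biotinylation. The AviTag is not separately annotated in the feature table.

Downstream in the same orientation lies a fragment of CAPNS1, which the depositor describes as residues 86–268 of the regulatory small subunit. The two subunits are presumably co-expressed to form the heterodimer, although no second promoter or ribosome binding site is annotated between the two coding regions. The vector's His-tag sequence lies after CAPNS1, and the record does not say whether it is translated. The stated purpose is CAPN2 protein expression, giving purifiable protein that can be biotinylated.
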