Addgene plasmid #205104: CAPN2A-c002
Purpose: CAPN2 protein expression
Depositing lab: Paul Brennan. Depositing organization: University of Oxford.
Backbone
  Vector backbone: pET-28a(+)
  Backbone size w/o insert (bp): 5289
  Vector type: Bacterial Expression
Growth in bacteria
  Bacterial resistance: Kanamycin, 50 μg/mL
  Growth temperature: 37°C
  Growth strain: DH5alpha
  Copy number: High Copy
Gene/Insert
  Gene/Insert name: CAPN2 (alt name: CANPL2)
  Species: H. sapiens (human)
  Mutation: WT
  Entrez Gene: CAPN2 (a.k.a. CANP2, CANPL2, CANPml, mCANP)
  Tag / fusion protein: 6His-TEV (N terminal on insert); AviTag (C terminal on insert)
  Cloning method: Restriction Enzyme; 5′ cloning site NdeI (not destroyed); 3′ cloning site XhoI (not destroyed)
Terms and licenses: Academic/Nonprofit Terms; Industry Terms: Not Available to Industry
Depositor comments: Encodes full length CAPN2 and residues 86-268 of CAPNS1. CAPN2 can be biotinylated.
How to cite: CAPN2A-c002 was a gift from Paul Brennan (Addgene plasmid # 205104 ; http://n2t.net/addgene:205104 ; RRID:Addgene_205104)
