>Addgene plasmid #205104 | CAPN2A-c002 | depositor partial sequence | sequence record 399308 | ORF of expressed genes of interest
ATGGGCAGCAGCCATCATCATCATCATCACAGCAGCGGCGAGAATCTTTATTTTCAGGGCCATATGGCTG
GAATAGCGGCAAAGCTAGCTAAAGATCGTGAGGCTGCGGAAGGTCTGGGTTCTCATGATCGTGCGATCAA
ATACCTGAACCAGGACTACGAAGCTTTGAGAAACGAGTGCCTGGAAGCTGGTACATTGTTTCAGGATCCG
TCCTTCCCGGCAATCCCGAGCGCGCTGGGCTTTAAGGAGCTGGGCCCATACAGCAGCAAAACCAGAGGTA
TTGAATGGAAGCGCCCAACTGAAATTTGCGCTGATCCGCAATTTATTATTGGCGGTGCCACCCGCACCGA
TATCTGCCAAGGTGCGCTTGGGGATTGTTGGCTGTTGGCAGCCATCGCAAGTTTGACCCTGAACGAGGAG
ATCCTGGCTCGTGTGGTGCCGCTGAACCAGTCCTTCCAAGAAAATTACGCGGGGATATTTCACTTTCAGT
TTTGGCAGTATGGCGAATGGGTTGAGGTCGTTGTGGACGACCGGCTGCCGACGAAGGACGGTGAACTGTT
ATTCGTGCATTCCGCGGAGGGCTCTGAGTTCTGGTCAGCCCTTCTGGAAAAAGCGTACGCGAAAATCAAT
GGCTGCTATGAGGCACTGAGCGGTGGTGCGACCACCGAGGGCTTCGAGGACTTCACGGGTGGCATAGCGG
AGTGGTATGAACTCAAGAAGCCACCGCCTAATCTTTTTAAGATCATCCAAAAAGCGTTACAAAAGGGCTC
CCTGCTCGGGTGCAGCATTGACATCACTAGCGCGGCGGACAGCGAAGCGATTACCTTCCAAAAGTTGGTT
AAAGGTCATGCATACAGCGTCACCGGTGCTGAGGAGGTGGAAAGCAATGGTTCTCTGCAAAAGCTGATCC
GAATTCGTAATCCGTGGGGTGAAGTGGAATGGACTGGTCGTTGGAACGATAACTGCCCGAGCTGGAACAC
CATTGACCCGGAAGAACGCGAGCGTTTAACCCGTCGTCACGAAGACGGCGAGTTCTGGATGTCGTTCAGC
GACTTCCTGCGTCATTATAGCCGCCTAGAGATCTGCAACCTGACTCCGGATACCCTCACGAGCGACACCT
ATAAAAAATGGAAGTTGACGAAGATGGATGGCAATTGGCGTCGTGGCTCTACGGCCGGCGGCTGCCGTAA
CTACCCCAACACCTTTTGGATGAACCCGCAGTACCTGATTAAGTTAGAAGAAGAAGACGAGGACGAAGAA
GACGGCGAGTCCGGCTGCACCTTCCTGGTCGGTCTGATCCAAAAGCACCGTCGTCGCCAGCGTAAAATGG
GTGAAGACATGCACACCATCGGCTTCGGTATTTATGAGGTGCCGGAAGAGTTGAGTGGTCAGACCAATAT
TCATCTCTCTAAGAACTTCTTTTTGACGAACCGCGCGAGAGAGCGCAGCGATACCTTCATCAATTTGCGT
GAGGTCTTGAACCGCTTTAAGCTACCGCCGGGTGAGTATATTCTGGTTCCGTCGACCTTCGAACCGAATA
AAGACGGTGATTTTTGTATCCGTGTATTTTCTGAAAAAAAGGCGGATTATCAGGCAGTTGATGACGAGAT
CGAGGCTAATCTGGAGGAGTTCGATATCAGCGAGGACGATATTGACGACGGTTTCCGCCGCCTGTTTGCA
CAGCTGGCGGGTGAGGATGCAGAGATTAGCGCGTTTGAGCTGCAAACTATCCTGCGCCGTGTTCTGGCCA
AACGTCAGGACATTAAATCCGATGGCTTCTCCATCGAAACCTGTAAAATCATGGTTGACATGCTGGATAG
CGATGGCAGCGGTAAGCTGGGCCTCAAAGAATTCTATATCCTGTGGACCAAGATTCAAAAGTACCAGAAA
ATCTACCGTGAAATTGATGTTGATCGCTCCGGTACGATGAACAGCTATGAAATGCGCAAAGCGCTGGAAG
AGGCCGGCTTCAAAATGCCGTGTCAGCTTCACCAGGTTATCGTGGCGCGTTTTGCCGATGACCAGCTGAT
TATCGACTTCGACAACTTTGTTCGTTGCCTGGTGCGTTTGGAGACCCTGTTTAAAATTTTCAAGCAGTTG
GACCCGGAGAACACCGGCACCATCGAGCTGGACCTGATTAGCTGGCTGTGTTTTTCGGTGCTGGGCTCTA
AGGGTGGTTACGGTTTGAACGATATTTTCGAAGCTCAAAAAATTGAATGGCACGAGTAATAATAATTTAA
GGAGATATACATGAGTCACTATTCAAACATAGAAGCTAATGAGAGCGAAGAGGTGCGCCAGTTTAGACGT
TTATTCGCCCAATTGGCGGGCGATGATATGGAAGTCAGCGCAACCGAACTGATGAACATCCTGAATAAAG
TAGTTACCCGTCATCCGGATTTGAAAACCGACGGCTTCGGTATTGATACGTGCCGTTCTATGGTTGCTGT
GATGGACAGCGATACTACGGGTAAACTGGGTTTCGAGGAGTTCAAGTACCTGTGGAATAACATCAAACGT
TGGCAGGCGATTTATAAGCAGTTCGACACCGATCGTTCCGGCACCATCTGTTCCTCGGAACTGCCGGGTG
CGTTTGAAGCGGCGGGCTTCCACTTGAACGAGCACCTGTATAACATGATTATCCGTCGCTACTCTGACGA
AAGCGGTAATATGGATTTTGACAACTTTATCAGCTGCCTGGTTCGTCTGGACGCTATGTTCCGCGCATTT
AAGTCCCTCGACAAGGACGGCACCGGTCAGATTCAAGTGAACATCCAAGAGTGGCTGCAGTTGACCATGT
ACAGCTAACTCGAGCACCACCACCAC
